Addgene plasmid #87410: pcDNA3.1_miniSOG2 T2A H2B-EGFP
Purpose: Mammalian expression vector encoding Histone 2B GFP fusion and miniSOG2
Depositing lab: Xiaokun Shu. Depositing organization: University of California, San Francisco (UCSF). Publication: Precision Optogenetic Tool for Selective Single- and Multiple-Cell Ablation in a Live Animal Model System. Makhijani K, To TL, Ruiz-Gonzalez R, Lafaye C, Royant A, Shu X. Cell Chem Biol. 2017 Jan 19;24(1):110-119. doi: 10.1016/j.chembiol.2016.12.010. Epub 2017 Jan 5. PubMed 28065655.
Backbone
  Vector backbone: pcDNA3.1
  Vector type: Mammalian Expression
Growth in bacteria
  Bacterial resistance: Ampicillin, 100 μg/mL
  Growth temperature: 37°C
  Growth strain: DH5alpha
  Copy number: High Copy
Gene/Insert
  Gene/Insert name: mini singlet oxygen generator 2 (alt name: miniSOG2)
  Insert size (bp): 318
  Cloning method: Restriction Enzyme; 5′ cloning site NheI (not destroyed); 3′ cloning site BamHI (not destroyed)
  Sequencing primers: 5′ TAATACGACTCACTATAGGG; 3′ TAGAAGGCACAGTCGAGG
Terms and licenses: Academic/Nonprofit Terms; Industry Terms: Not Available to Industry
How to cite: pcDNA3.1_miniSOG2 T2A H2B-EGFP was a gift from Xiaokun Shu (Addgene plasmid # 87410 ; http://n2t.net/addgene:87410 ; RRID:Addgene_87410)
