[The description below was written by a language model from this plasmid's Addgene catalogue record and pLannotate feature annotations shown in this document.]
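Description:
pcDNA3.1_miniSOG2 T2A H2B-EGFP is a 6,881-nt mammalian expression plasmid built on the pcDNA3.1 backbone. It is propagated in E. coli at high copy from a ColE1/pUC-type origin and selected with ampicillin through the β-lactamase gene and its native promoter. The backbone also carries an f1 phage origin for single-stranded DNA production and an SV40 early promoter driving a neomycin/kanamycin phosphotransferase gene with an SV40 polyadenylation signal, which would allow G418 selection of stably transfected mammalian cells. Short annotated fragments (bom, lacI, ble, a truncated HIV-1 LTR match, and lac promoter/operator elements) appear to be backbone remnants rather than functional parts.

The expression cassette is driven by the human CMV immediate-early enhancer and promoter and terminated by the bovine growth hormone polyadenylation signal. A T7 promoter just upstream of the insert can serve for in vitro transcription or as a sequencing primer site. The first open reading frame is miniSOG2, a 318-bp coding sequence for a small flavin-binding protein derived from Arabidopsis thaliana and engineered as a singlet oxygen generator; it was cloned between NheI and BamHI sites. It is followed by human histone H2B fused to EGFP. The T2A peptide named in the plasmid title is not annotated separately, but the gap between miniSOG2 and H2B is consistent with its position. A 2A sequence causes ribosomal skipping, so a single transcript yields free miniSOG2 plus a separate chromatin-bound green nuclear marker that identifies expressing cells. According to the associated publication title, the construct relates to light-triggered optogenetic ablation of selected cells, with miniSOG2 acting as the photosensitizer.
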