Features (pLannotate 1.2.2; 22 found; start..end, strand, type, name):
     28..80      -  misc_feature   bom (fragment): basis of mobility region from pBR322
    235..614     +  enhancer       CMV enhancer: human cytomegalovirus immediate early enhancer
    615..818     +  promoter       CMV promoter: human cytomegalovirus (CMV) immediate early promoter
    814..847     +  LTR            5' LTR (truncated) (fragment): truncated 5' long terminal repeat (LTR) from HIV-1
    863..881     +  promoter       T7 promoter: promoter for bacteriophage T7 RNA polymerase
    929..1246    +  CDS            miniSOG2: miniSOG2 is a basic (constitutively fluorescent) cyan fluorescent protein published in 2017, derived from Arabidopsis thaliana. It requires the cofactor flavin for fluorescence.
   1313..1690    +  CDS            H2B: human histone H2B; HIST1H2BJ
   1724..2440    +  CDS            EGFP: EGFP is a basic (constitutively fluorescent) green fluorescent protein published in 1996, derived from Aequorea victoria. It is reported to be a rapidly-maturing weak dimer with moderate acid sensitivity.
   2478..2702    +  polyA_signal   bGH poly(A) signal: bovine growth hormone polyadenylation signal
   2706..2727    +  promoter       SV40 promoter (fragment): SV40 enhancer and early promoter
   2748..3176    +  rep_origin     f1 ori (sequence partly withheld): f1 bacteriophage origin of replication; arrow indicates direction of (+) strand synthesis
   3190..3519    +  promoter       SV40 promoter: SV40 enhancer and early promoter
   3586..4377    +  CDS            neo: KKA2_KLEPN - Also known as kan, nptII. Experimental evidence at protein level: Swiss-Prot protein existence level 1. Resistance to kanamycin, neomycin, paromomycin, ribostamycin, butirosin and gentamicin B. From Klebsiella pneumoniae.
   4401..4559    +  CDS            ble (fragment): BLE_KLEPN - Experimental evidence at protein level: Swiss-Prot protein existence level 1. Binding protein with a strong affinity to the bleomycin family of antibiotics. Binds to CL990; an antimitotic-antibiotic compound. From Klebsiella pneumoniae.
   4554..4675    +  polyA_signal   SV40 poly(A) signal: SV40 polyadenylation signal
   4748..4764    -  protein_bind   lac operator: The lac repressor binds to the lac operator to inhibit transcription in E. coli. This inhibition can be relieved by adding lactose or isopropyl-β-D-thiogalactopyranoside (IPTG). lac repressor encoded by lacI
   4772..4802    -  promoter       lac promoter: promoter for the E. coli lac operon
   4817..4838    -  protein_bind   CAP binding site: CAP binding activates transcription in the presence of cAMP. E. coli catabolite activator protein
   4851..4943    -  CDS            lacI (fragment): lac repressor; lacI; The lac repressor binds to the lac operator to inhibit transcription in E. coli. This inhibition can be relieved by adding lactose or isopropyl-β-D-thiogalactopyranoside (IPTG).
   5126..5714    -  rep_origin     ori: high-copy-number ColE1/pMB1/pBR322/pUC origin of replication
   5885..6745    -  CDS            AmpR: β-lactamase; bla; confers resistance to ampicillin, carbenicillin, and related antibiotics
   6746..6850    -  promoter       AmpR promoter: bla
>Addgene plasmid #87410 | pcDNA3.1_miniSOG2 T2A H2B-EGFP | addgene full sequence | sequence record 173543 | Addgene NGS Result
GACGGATCGGGAGATCTCCCGATCCCCTATGGTGCACTCTCAGTACAATCTGCTCTGATGCCGCATAGTT
AAGCCAGTATCTGCTCCCTGCTTGTGTGTTGGAGGTCGCTGAGTAGTGCGCGAGCAAAATTTAAGCTACA
ACAAGGCAAGGCTTGACCGACAATTGCATGAAGAATCTGCTTAGGGTTAGGCGTTTTGCGCTGCTTCGCG
ATGTACGGGCCAGATATACGCGTTGACATTGATTATTGACTAGTTATTAATAGTAATCAATTACGGGGTC
ATTAGTTCATAGCCCATATATGGAGTTCCGCGTTACATAACTTACGGTAAATGGCCCGCCTGGCTGACCG
CCCAACGACCCCCGCCCATTGACGTCAATAATGACGTATGTTCCCATAGTAACGCCAATAGGGACTTTCC
ATTGACGTCAATGGGTGGAGTATTTACGGTAAACTGCCCACTTGGCAGTACATCAAGTGTATCATATGCC
AAGTACGCCCCCTATTGACGTCAATGACGGTAAATGGCCCGCCTGGCATTATGCCCAGTACATGACCTTA
TGGGACTTTCCTACTTGGCAGTACATCTACGTATTAGTCATCGCTATTACCATGGTGATGCGGTTTTGGC
AGTACATCAATGGGCGTGGATAGCGGTTTGACTCACGGGGATTTCCAAGTCTCCACCCCATTGACGTCAA
TGGGAGTTTGTTTTGGCACCAAAATCAACGGGACTTTCCAAAATGTCGTAACAACTCCGCCCCATTGACG
CAAATGGGCGGTAGGCGTGTACGGTGGGAGGTCTATATAAGCAGAGCTCTCTGGCTAACTAGAGAACCCA
CTGCTTACTGGCTTATCGAAATTAATACGACTCACTATAGGGAGACCCAAGCTGGCTAGCGTTTAAACTT
AAGCTTGGTACCGCCACCATGGAAAAAAGCTTCGTGATTACTGACCCGCGCCTGCCGGATAATCCGATCA
TCTTCGCCTCCGATAGTTTCCTGGAACTGACTGAATACAGCCGTGAGGAAATTCTGGGTCGTAATCCCCG
TTTCCTGCGGGGCCCGGAAACCGATCAAGCAACTGTTCAGAAAATTCATGATGCAATCCGTGATCAACGT
GAAATCACCGTGCAGCTGATTAACTATACCAAAAGCGGCAAGAAATTCTGGAACTTGTTTCGCCTGCAGC
CGATTCGCGATCAGAAAGGTGAGCTGCAGTACTTCATCGGGGTTCAGCTGGATGGTGGATCCGAGGGCAG
AGGAAGTCTGCTAACATGCGGTGACGTCGAGGAGAATCCTGGCCCAGAATTGATGCCAGAGCCAGCGAAG
TCTGCTCCCGCCCCGAAAAAGGGCTCCAAGAAGGCGGTGACTAAGGCGCAGAAGAAAGGCGGCAAGAAGC
GCAAGCGCAGCCGCAAGGAGAGCTATTCCATCTATGTGTACAAGGTTCTGAAGCAGGTCCACCCTGACAC
CGGCATTTCGTCCAAGGCCATGGGCATCATGAATTCGTTTGTGAACGACATTTTCGAGCGCATCGCAGGT
GAGGCTTCCCGCCTGGCGCATTACAACAAGCGCTCGACCATCACCTCCAGGGAGATCCAGACGGCCGTGC
GCCTGCTGCTGCCTGGGGAGTTGGCCAAGCACGCCGTGTCCGAGGGTACTAAGGCCATCACCAAGTACAC
CAGCGCTAAGCTCGAGTCTGGTGGCGGGAGTGGTGGCGGGTCCATGGTGAGCAAGGGCGAGGAGCTGTTC
ACCGGGGTGGTGCCCATCCTGGTCGAGCTGGACGGCGACGTAAACGGCCACAAGTTCAGCGTGTCCGGCG
AGGGCGAGGGCGATGCCACCTACGGCAAGCTGACCCTGAAGTTCATCTGCACCACCGGCAAGCTGCCCGT
GCCCTGGCCCACCCTCGTGACCACCCTGACCTACGGCGTGCAGTGCTTCAGCCGCTACCCCGACCACATG
AAGCAGCACGACTTCTTCAAGTCCGCCATGCCCGAAGGCTACGTCCAGGAGCGCACCATCTTCTTCAAGG
ACGACGGCAACTACAAGACCCGCGCCGAGGTGAAGTTCGAGGGCGACACCCTGGTGAACCGCATCGAGCT
GAAGGGCATCGACTTCAAGGAGGACGGCAACATCCTGGGGCACAAGCTGGAGTACAACTACAACAGCCAC
AACGTCTATATCATGGCCGACAAGCAGAAGAACGGCATCAAGGCCAACTTCAAGATCCGCCACAACATCG
AGGACGGCAGCGTGCAGCTCGCCGACCACTACCAGCAGAACACCCCCATCGGCGACGGCCCCGTGCTGCT
GCCCGACAACCACTACCTGAGCACCCAGTCCGCCCTGAGCAAAGACCCCAACGAGAAGCGCGATCACATG
GTCCTGCTGGAGTTCGTGACCGCCGCCGGGATCACTCTCGGCATGGACGAGCTGTACAAGTCTAGAGGGC
CCGTTTAAACCCGCTGATCAGCCTCGACTGTGCCTTCTAGTTGCCAGCCATCTGTTGTTTGCCCCTCCCC
CGTGCCTTCCTTGACCCTGGAAGGTGCCACTCCCACTGTCCTTTCCTAATAAAATGAGGAAATTGCATCG
CATTGTCTGAGTAGGTGTCATTCTATTCTGGGGGGTGGGGTGGGGCAGGACAGCAAGGGGGAGGATTGGG
AAGACAATAGCAGGCATGCTGGGGATGCGGTGGGCTCTATGGCTTCTGAGGCGGAAAGAACCAGCTGGGG
CTCTAGGGGGTATCCCC
[124 nt withheld, positions 2748-2871]
C
[91 nt withheld, positions 2873-2963]
A
[49 nt withheld, positions 2965-3013]
CCTTTGACGTTGGAGTCCACGTTCTTT
[37 nt withheld, positions 3041-3077]
ACCCTATCTCGGTCTATTCTTTTGATTTATAAGGGATTTTGCCGATTTCGGCCTATTGGTTAAAAAATGA
GCTGATTTAACAAAAATTTAACGCGAATTAATTCTGTGGAATGTGTGTCAGTTAGGGTGTGGAAAGTCCC
CAGGCTCCCCAGCAGGCAGAAGTATGCAAAGCATGCATCTCAATTAGTCAGCAACCAGGTGTGGAAAGTC
CCCAGGCTCCCCAGCAGGCAGAAGTATGCAAAGCATGCATCTCAATTAGTCAGCAACCATAGTCCCGCCC
CTAACTCCGCCCATCCCGCCCCTAACTCCGCCCAGTTCCGCCCATTCTCCGCCCCATGGCTGACTAATTT
TTTTTATTTATGCAGAGGCCGAGGCCGCCTCTGCCTCTGAGCTATTCCAGAAGTAGTGAGGAGGCTTTTT
TGGAGGCCTAGGCTTTTGCAAAAAGCTCCCGGGAGCTTGTATATCCATTTTCGGATCTGATCAAGAGACA
GGATGAGGATCGTTTCGCATGATTGAACAAGATGGATTGCACGCAGGTTCTCCGGCCGCTTGGGTGGAGA
GGCTATTCGGCTATGACTGGGCACAACAGACAATCGGCTGCTCTGATGCCGCCGTGTTCCGGCTGTCAGC
GCAGGGGCGCCCGGTTCTTTTTGTCAAGACCGACCTGTCCGGTGCCCTGAATGAACTGCAGGACGAGGCA
GCGCGGCTATCGTGGCTGGCCACGACGGGCGTTCCTTGCGCAGCTGTGCTCGACGTTGTCACTGAAGCGG
GAAGGGACTGGCTGCTATTGGGCGAAGTGCCGGGGCAGGATCTCCTGTCATCTCACCTTGCTCCTGCCGA
GAAAGTATCCATCATGGCTGATGCAATGCGGCGGCTGCATACGCTTGATCCGGCTACCTGCCCATTCGAC
CACCAAGCGAAACATCGCATCGAGCGAGCACGTACTCGGATGGAAGCCGGTCTTGTCGATCAGGATGATC
TGGACGAAGAGCATCAGGGGCTCGCGCCAGCCGAACTGTTCGCCAGGCTCAAGGCGCGCATGCCCGACGG
CGAGGATCTCGTCGTGACCCATGGCGATGCCTGCTTGCCGAATATCATGGTGGAAAATGGCCGCTTTTCT
GGATTCATCGACTGTGGCCGGCTGGGTGTGGCGGACCGCTATCAGGACATAGCGTTGGCTACCCGTGATA
TTGCTGAAGAGCTTGGCGGCGAATGGGCTGACCGCTTCCTCGTGCTTTACGGTATCGCCGCTCCCGATTC
GCAGCGCATCGCCTTCTATCGCCTTCTTGACGAGTTCTTCTGAGCGGGACTCTGGGGTTCGAAATGACCG
ACCAAGCGACGCCCAACCTGCCATCACGAGATTTCGATTCCACCGCCGCCTTCTATGAAAGGTTGGGCTT
CGGAATCGTTTTCCGGGACGCCGGCTGGATGATCCTCCAGCGCGGGGATCTCATGCTGGAGTTCTTCGCC
CACCCCAACTTGTTTATTGCAGCTTATAATGGTTACAAATAAAGCAATAGCATCACAAATTTCACAAATA
AAGCATTTTTTTCACTGCATTCTAGTTGTGGTTTGTCCAAACTCATCAATGTATCTTATCATGTCTGTAT
ACCGTCGACCTCTAGCTAGAGCTTGGCGTAATCATGGTCATAGCTGTTTCCTGTGTGAAATTGTTATCCG
CTCACAATTCCACACAACATACGAGCCGGAAGCATAAAGTGTAAAGCCTGGGGTGCCTAATGAGTGAGCT
AACTCACATTAATTGCGTTGCGCTCACTGCCCGCTTTCCAGTCGGGAAACCTGTCGTGCCAGCTGCATTA
ATGAATCGGCCAACGCGCGGGGAGAGGCGGTTTGCGTATTGGGCGCTCTTCCGCTTCCTCGCTCACTGAC
TCGCTGCGCTCGGTCGTTCGGCTGCGGCGAGCGGTATCAGCTCACTCAAAGGCGGTAATACGGTTATCCA
CAGAATCAGGGGATAACGCAGGAAAGAACATGTGAGCAAAAGGCCAGCAAAAGGCCAGGAACCGTAAAAA
GGCCGCGTTGCTGGCGTTTTTCCATAGGCTCCGCCCCCCTGACGAGCATCACAAAAATCGACGCTCAAGT
CAGAGGTGGCGAAACCCGACAGGACTATAAAGATACCAGGCGTTTCCCCCTGGAAGCTCCCTCGTGCGCT
CTCCTGTTCCGACCCTGCCGCTTACCGGATACCTGTCCGCCTTTCTCCCTTCGGGAAGCGTGGCGCTTTC
TCATAGCTCACGCTGTAGGTATCTCAGTTCGGTGTAGGTCGTTCGCTCCAAGCTGGGCTGTGTGCACGAA
CCCCCCGTTCAGCCCGACCGCTGCGCCTTATCCGGTAACTATCGTCTTGAGTCCAACCCGGTAAGACACG
ACTTATCGCCACTGGCAGCAGCCACTGGTAACAGGATTAGCAGAGCGAGGTATGTAGGCGGTGCTACAGA
GTTCTTGAAGTGGTGGCCTAACTACGGCTACACTAGAAGAACAGTATTTGGTATCTGCGCTCTGCTGAAG
CCAGTTACCTTCGGAAAAAGAGTTGGTAGCTCTTGATCCGGCAAACAAACCACCGCTGGTAGCGGTGGTT
TTTTTGTTTGCAAGCAGCAGATTACGCGCAGAAAAAAAGGATCTCAAGAAGATCCTTTGATCTTTTCTAC
GGGGTCTGACGCTCAGTGGAACGAAAACTCACGTTAAGGGATTTTGGTCATGAGATTATCAAAAAGGATC
TTCACCTAGATCCTTTTAAATTAAAAATGAAGTTTTAAATCAATCTAAAGTATATATGAGTAAACTTGGT
CTGACAGTTACCAATGCTTAATCAGTGAGGCACCTATCTCAGCGATCTGTCTATTTCGTTCATCCATAGT
TGCCTGACTCCCCGTCGTGTAGATAACTACGATACGGGAGGGCTTACCATCTGGCCCCAGTGCTGCAATG
ATACCGCGAGACCCACGCTCACCGGCTCCAGATTTATCAGCAATAAACCAGCCAGCCGGAAGGGCCGAGC
GCAGAAGTGGTCCTGCAACTTTATCCGCCTCCATCCAGTCTATTAATTGTTGCCGGGAAGCTAGAGTAAG
TAGTTCGCCAGTTAATAGTTTGCGCAACGTTGTTGCCATTGCTACAGGCATCGTGGTGTCACGCTCGTCG
TTTGGTATGGCTTCATTCAGCTCCGGTTCCCAACGATCAAGGCGAGTTACATGATCCCCCATGTTGTGCA
AAAAAGCGGTTAGCTCCTTCGGTCCTCCGATCGTTGTCAGAAGTAAGTTGGCCGCAGTGTTATCACTCAT
GGTTATGGCAGCACTGCATAATTCTCTTACTGTCATGCCATCCGTAAGATGCTTTTCTGTGACTGGTGAG
TACTCAACCAAGTCATTCTGAGAATAGTGTATGCGGCGACCGAGTTGCTCTTGCCCGGCGTCAATACGGG
ATAATACCGCGCCACATAGCAGAACTTTAAAAGTGCTCATCATTGGAAAACGTTCTTCGGGGCGAAAACT
CTCAAGGATCTTACCGCTGTTGAGATCCAGTTCGATGTAACCCACTCGTGCACCCAACTGATCTTCAGCA
TCTTTTACTTTCACCAGCGTTTCTGGGTGAGCAAAAACAGGAAGGCAAAATGCCGCAAAAAAGGGAATAA
GGGCGACACGGAAATGTTGAATACTCATACTCTTCCTTTTTCAATATTATTGAAGCATTTATCAGGGTTA
TTGTCTCATGAGCGGATACATATTTGAATGTATTTAGAAAAATAAACAAATAGGGGTTCCGCGCACATTT
CCCCGAAAAGTGCCACCTGACGTC
